Addgene plasmid #217923: pGEX-4T_CIP2A_1-560_R522D
Purpose: E. coli expression of GST-tagged CIP2A_1-560 with R522D mutation
Depositing lab: Jukka Westermarck. Depositing organization: University of Turku.
Backbone
  Vector backbone: pGEX-4T-2
  Backbone size w/o insert (bp): 4966
  Vector type: Bacterial Expression
Growth in bacteria
  Bacterial resistance: Ampicillin, 100 μg/mL
  Growth temperature: 37°C
  Growth strain: DH5alpha
  Growth instructions: For E. coli overexpression, use BL21 cells
  Copy number: High Copy
Gene/Insert
  Gene/Insert name: CIP2A
  Species: H. sapiens (human)
  Mutation: R522D (522 AGA->GAT)
  Entrez Gene: CIP2A (a.k.a. KIAA1524, NOCIVA, p90)
  Tag / fusion protein: GST (N terminal on backbone)
  Cloning method: Restriction Enzyme; 5′ cloning site EcoRI (unknown if destroyed); 3′ cloning site XhoI (unknown if destroyed)
  Sequencing primers: 5′ pGEX 5'; 3′ pGEX 3'
Terms and licenses: Academic/Nonprofit Terms; Industry Terms: Not Available to Industry
How to cite: pGEX-4T_CIP2A_1-560_R522D was a gift from Jukka Westermarck (Addgene plasmid # 217923 ; http://n2t.net/addgene:217923 ; RRID:Addgene_217923)
