[The description below was written by a language model from this plasmid's Addgene catalogue record and pLannotate feature annotations shown in this document.]
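Description:
pGEX-4T_CIP2A_1-560_R522D is a bacterial expression plasmid built on the pGEX-4T-2 backbone for producing a GST-tagged fragment of human CIP2A in E. coli. It is maintained as a high-copy plasmid through a ColE1/pMB1-type origin and selected with ampicillin via the β-lactamase gene (AmpR) and its own promoter. The sequenced construct is 6,646 nt, and the feature table covers the whole plasmid, including backbone remnants typical of pGEX vectors: short rop and bom fragments from pBR322, a lac promoter/lacZα segment downstream of lacI, and a small E. coli yciV (trpH) fragment spanning the numbering origin.

The expression cassette is driven by the strong hybrid tac promoter followed by a lac operator, while the plasmid-borne lacI gene supplies the lac repressor, so transcription is held off until it is relieved by IPTG. The open reading frame begins with Schistosoma japonicum glutathione S-transferase, which sits N-terminal on the backbone and is fused through a short linker to the CIP2A insert, cloned between EcoRI and XhoI. The insert encodes residues 1–560 of CIP2A (also known as KIAA1524 or p90), an oncoprotein that inhibits PP2A and stabilises MYC, and it carries an R522D substitution introduced by changing the codon at position 522. The GST moiety allows affinity capture of the fusion on glutathione resin. The record states the purpose simply as E. coli expression of this mutant fragment. It does not say what the R522D change is intended to test, though such a construct would typically be compared with a wild-type counterpart in purification, pull-down or other in vitro binding and biochemical experiments.
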