Features (pLannotate 1.2.2; 17 found; start..end, strand, type, name):
    182..210     +  promoter       tac promoter: strong E. coli promoter; hybrid between the trp and lac UV5 promoters
    218..234     +  protein_bind   lac operator: The lac repressor binds to the lac operator to inhibit transcription in E. coli. This inhibition can be relieved by adding lactose or isopropyl-β-D-thiogalactopyranoside (IPTG). lac repressor encoded by lacI
    257..910     +  CDS            GST26_SCHJA: Experimental evidence at protein level: Swiss-Prot protein existence level 1. GST isoenzymes appear to play a central role in the parasite detoxification system. Other functions are also suspected including a role in increasing the solubility of haematin in the parasite gut. From Schistosoma japonicum (Blood fluke).
    947..2626    +  CDS            CIP2A (fragment): CIP2A_HUMAN - Also known as KIAA1524. Experimental evidence at protein level: Swiss-Prot protein existence level 1. Oncoprotein that inhibits PP2A and stabilizes MYC in human malignancies. Promotes anchorage-independent cell growth and tumor formation. From Homo sapiens (Human).
   2662..2701    +  CDS            rop (fragment): Rop protein, which maintains plasmids at low copy number; rop
   2803..2843    +  misc_feature   bom (fragment): basis of mobility region from pBR322
   2948..3052    +  promoter       AmpR promoter: bla
   3053..3913    +  CDS            AmpR: β-lactamase; bla; confers resistance to ampicillin, carbenicillin, and related antibiotics
   4084..4672    +  rep_origin     ori: high-copy-number ColE1/pMB1/pBR322/pUC origin of replication
   4858..4909    -  misc_feature   bom (fragment): basis of mobility region from pBR322
   4916..4993    +  promoter       lacI promoter: lacI
   4994..6076    +  CDS            lacI: lac repressor; lacI; The lac repressor binds to the lac operator to inhibit transcription in E. coli. This inhibition can be relieved by adding lactose or isopropyl-β-D-thiogalactopyranoside (IPTG).
   6089..6110    +  protein_bind   CAP binding site: CAP binding activates transcription in the presence of cAMP. E. coli catabolite activator protein
   6125..6155    +  promoter       lac promoter: promoter for the E. coli lac operon
   6163..6179    +  protein_bind   lac operator: The lac repressor binds to the lac operator to inhibit transcription in E. coli. This inhibition can be relieved by adding lactose or isopropyl-β-D-thiogalactopyranoside (IPTG). lac repressor encoded by lacI
   6199..6372    +  CDS            lacZα: LacZα fragment of β-galactosidase; lacZ fragment
   6636..106     -  CDS            yciV (fragment) (across the origin): RNAAM_ECOLI - Also known as trpH From Escherichia coli (strain K12).
>Addgene plasmid #217923 | pGEX-4T_CIP2A_1-560_R522D | addgene full sequence | sequence record 433889 | Addgene NGS Result
GCTTATCGACTGCACGGTGCACCAATGCTTCTGGCGTCAGGCAGCCATCGGAAGCTGTGGTATGGCTGTG
CAGGTCGTAAATCACTGCATAATTCGTGTCGCTCAAGGCGCACTCCCGTTCTGGATAATGTTTTTTGCGC
CGACATCATAACGGTTCTGGCAAATATTCTGAAATGAGCTGTTGACAATTAATCATCGGCTCGTATAATG
TGTGGAATTGTGAGCGGATAACAATTTCACACAGGAAACAGTATTCATGTCCCCTATACTAGGTTATTGG
AAAATTAAGGGCCTTGTGCAACCCACTCGACTTCTTTTGGAATATCTTGAAGAAAAATATGAAGAGCATT
TGTATGAGCGCGATGAAGGTGATAAATGGCGAAACAAAAAGTTTGAATTGGGTTTGGAGTTTCCCAATCT
TCCTTATTATATTGATGGTGATGTTAAATTAACACAGTCTATGGCCATCATACGTTATATAGCTGACAAG
CACAACATGTTGGGTGGTTGTCCAAAAGAGCGTGCAGAGATTTCAATGCTTGAAGGAGCGGTTTTGGATA
TTAGATACGGTGTTTCGAGAATTGCATATAGTAAAGACTTTGAAACTCTCAAAGTTGATTTTCTTAGCAA
GCTACCTGAAATGCTGAAAATGTTCGAAGATCGTTTATGTCATAAAACATATTTAAATGGTGATCATGTA
ACCCATCCTGACTTCATGTTGTATGACGCTCTTGATGTTGTTTTATACATGGACCCAATGTGCCTGGATG
CGTTCCCAAAATTAGTTTGTTTTAAAAAACGTATTGAAGCTATCCCACAAATTGATAAGTACTTGAAATC
CAGCAAGTATATAGCATGGCCTTTGCAGGGCTGGCAAGCCACGTTTGGTGGTGGCGACCATCCTCCAAAA
TCGGATCTGGTTCCGCGTGGATCCCCAGGAATTCCCATGGACTCCACTGCCTGCTTGAAGTCCTTGCTCC
TGACTGTCAGTCAGTACAAAGCCGTGAAGTCAGAGGCGAACGCCACTCAGCTTTTGCGGCACTTGGAGGT
AATTTCTGGACAGAAACTCACACGACTATTTACATCAAATCAGATATTAACAAGTGAATGCTTGAGTTGC
CTTGTAGAGCTACTTGAAGACCCCAACATAAGTGCTTCACTGATCTTAAGTATTATCGGTTTGCTGTCTC
AACTAGCAGTAGACATTGAAACCAGAGATTGTCTTCAGAATACATATAATCTGAATAGTGTGCTGGCGGG
AGTGGTTTGTCGGAGCAGCCACACTGATTCGGTGTTTTTGCAGTGCATTCAACTTCTACAGAAGTTAACA
TATAATGTCAAAATTTTCTATTCTGGTGCCAATATAGATGAATTAATTACGTTCCTGATAGATCACATTC
AATCTTCTGAAGATGAGTTAAAAATGCCTTGTCTAGGATTATTGGCAAATCTTTGTCGGCACAATCTTTC
TGTTCAAACGCACATAAAGACATTGAGTAATGTGAAATCTTTTTATCGAACTCTTATCACCTTGTTGGCC
CATAGTAGTTTAACTGTGGTTGTGTTTGCACTTTCAATATTATCCAGTTTGACATTAAATGAAGAGGTGG
GGGAAAAGCTATTCCATGCTCGAAACATTCATCAGACTTTTCAACTAATATTTAATATTCTCATAAACGG
TGATGGCACTCTAACTAGAAAGTATTCAGTTGACCTACTGATGGATCTCCTTAAGAATCCTAAAATTGCT
GATTATCTCACCAGATATGAGCACTTTTCTTCATGTCTTCACCAAGTATTAGGTCTTCTTAATGGAAAGG
ATCCTGATTCCTCTTCAAAGGTTTTAGAATTACTTCTTGCCTTCTGTTCAGTGACTCAGCTGCGCCATAT
GCTCACTCAGATGATGTTTGAACAGTCTCCACCTGGCAGCGCCACTCTGGGAAGCCATACTAAATGTTTA
GAACCTACTGTGGCTCTACTGCGCTGGTTAAGCCAACCTTTGGACGGATCAGAAAACTGTTCTGTTTTAG
CATTGGAGTTGTTCAAGGAAATATTTGAGGATGTCATAGATGCTGCTAACTGTTCCTCGGCTGATCGTTT
TGTGACCCTTCTGCTGCCTACAATCCTTGATCAACTTCAGTTCACAGAACAAAATCTAGATGAGGCTTTA
ACAAGAAAAAAATGTGAAAGGATTGCCAAGGCCATTGAAGTTTTGTTAACTCTCTGTGGAGATGATACAC
TAAAAATGCATATTGCAAAAATCTTGACAACTGTCAAGTGTACCACTCTTATAGAACAACAATTTACATA
TGGCAAGATTGACCTGGGATTTGGAACAAAGGTTGCAGATTCTGAATTATGCAAACTTGCTGCTGATGTA
ATTTTGAAAACTCTTGATTTGATTAACAAACTTAAACCATTGGTTCCTGGTATGGAAGTAAGCTTCTACA
AAATACTTCAGGACCCACGTTTGATTACTCCTTTGGCTTTTGCTTTAACGTCAGATAATGATGAACAAGT
ACAGTCTGGACTGAGAATATTATTGGAGGCTGCTCCACTGCCAGATTTTCCTGCTTTAGTACTTGGAGAA
AGTATAGCAGCAAACAATGCCTATAGACAACAGGAATAACTCGAGCGGCCGCATCGTGACTGACTGACGA
TCTGCCTCGCGCGTTTCGGTGATGACGGTGAAAACCTCTGACACATGCAGCTCCCGGAGACGGTCACAGC
TTGTCTGTAAGCGGATGCCGGGAGCAGACAAGCCCGTCAGGGCGCGTCAGCGGGTGTTGGCGGGTGTCGG
GGCGCAGCCATGACCCAGTCACGTAGCGATAGCGGAGTGTATAATTCTTGAAGACGAAAGGGCCTCGTGA
TACGCCTATTTTTATAGGTTAATGTCATGATAATAATGGTTTCTTAGACGTCAGGTGGCACTTTTCGGGG
AAATGTGCGCGGAACCCCTATTTGTTTATTTTTCTAAATACATTCAAATATGTATCCGCTCATGAGACAA
TAACCCTGATAAATGCTTCAATAATATTGAAAAAGGAAGAGTATGAGTATTCAACATTTCCGTGTCGCCC
TTATTCCCTTTTTTGCGGCATTTTGCCTTCCTGTTTTTGCTCACCCAGAAACGCTGGTGAAAGTAAAAGA
TGCTGAAGATCAGTTGGGTGCACGAGTGGGTTACATCGAACTGGATCTCAACAGCGGTAAGATCCTTGAG
AGTTTTCGCCCCGAAGAACGTTTTCCAATGATGAGCACTTTTAAAGTTCTGCTATGTGGCGCGGTATTAT
CCCGTGTTGACGCCGGGCAAGAGCAACTCGGTCGCCGCATACACTATTCTCAGAATGACTTGGTTGAGTA
CTCACCAGTCACAGAAAAGCATCTTACGGATGGCATGACAGTAAGAGAATTATGCAGTGCTGCCATAACC
ATGAGTGATAACACTGCGGCCAACTTACTTCTGACAACGATCGGAGGACCGAAGGAGCTAACCGCTTTTT
TGCACAACATGGGGGATCATGTAACTCGCCTTGATCGTTGGGAACCGGAGCTGAATGAAGCCATACCAAA
CGACGAGCGTGACACCACGATGCCTGCAGCAATGGCAACAACGTTGCGCAAACTATTAACTGGCGAACTA
CTTACTCTAGCTTCCCGGCAACAATTAATAGACTGGATGGAGGCGGATAAAGTTGCAGGACCACTTCTGC
GCTCGGCCCTTCCGGCTGGCTGGTTTATTGCTGATAAATCTGGAGCCGGTGAGCGTGGGTCTCGCGGTAT
CATTGCAGCACTGGGGCCAGATGGTAAGCCCTCCCGTATCGTAGTTATCTACACGACGGGGAGTCAGGCA
ACTATGGATGAACGAAATAGACAGATCGCTGAGATAGGTGCCTCACTGATTAAGCATTGGTAACTGTCAG
ACCAAGTTTACTCATATATACTTTAGATTGATTTAAAACTTCATTTTTAATTTAAAAGGATCTAGGTGAA
GATCCTTTTTGATAATCTCATGACCAAAATCCCTTAACGTGAGTTTTCGTTCCACTGAGCGTCAGACCCC
GTAGAAAAGATCAAAGGATCTTCTTGAGATCCTTTTTTTCTGCGCGTAATCTGCTGCTTGCAAACAAAAA
AACCACCGCTACCAGCGGTGGTTTGTTTGCCGGATCAAGAGCTACCAACTCTTTTTCCGAAGGTAACTGG
CTTCAGCAGAGCGCAGATACCAAATACTGTCCTTCTAGTGTAGCCGTAGTTAGGCCACCACTTCAAGAAC
TCTGTAGCACCGCCTACATACCTCGCTCTGCTAATCCTGTTACCAGTGGCTGCTGCCAGTGGCGATAAGT
CGTGTCTTACCGGGTTGGACTCAAGACGATAGTTACCGGATAAGGCGCAGCGGTCGGGCTGAACGGGGGG
TTCGTGCACACAGCCCAGCTTGGAGCGAACGACCTACACCGAACTGAGATACCTACAGCGTGAGCTATGA
GAAAGCGCCACGCTTCCCGAAGGGAGAAAGGCGGACAGGTATCCGGTAAGCGGCAGGGTCGGAACAGGAG
AGCGCACGAGGGAGCTTCCAGGGGGAAACGCCTGGTATCTTTATAGTCCTGTCGGGTTTCGCCACCTCTG
ACTTGAGCGTCGATTTTTGTGATGCTCGTCAGGGGGGCGGAGCCTATGGAAAAACGCCAGCAACGCGGCC
TTTTTACGGTTCCTGGCCTTTTGCTGGCCTTTTGCTCACATGTTCTTTCCTGCGTTATCCCCTGATTCTG
TGGATAACCGTATTACCGCCTTTGAGTGAGCTGATACCGCTCGCCGCAGCCGAACGACCGAGCGCAGCGA
GTCAGTGAGCGAGGAAGCGGAAGAGCGCCTGATGCGGTATTTTCTCCTTACGCATCTGTGCGGTATTTCA
CACCGCATAAATTCCGACACCATCGAATGGCGCAAAACCTTTCGCGGTATGGCATGATAGCGCCCGGAAG
AGAGTCAATTCAGGGTGGTGAATGTGAAACCAGTAACGTTATACGATGTCGCAGAGTATGCCGGTGTCTC
TTATCAGACCGTTTCCCGCGTGGTGAACCAGGCCAGCCACGTTTCTGCGAAAACGCGGGAAAAAGTGGAA
GCGGCGATGGCGGAGCTGAATTACATTCCCAACCGCGTGGCACAACAACTGGCGGGCAAACAGTCGTTGC
TGATTGGCGTTGCCACCTCCAGTCTGGCCCTGCACGCGCCGTCGCAAATTGTCGCGGCGATTAAATCTCG
CGCCGATCAACTGGGTGCCAGCGTGGTGGTGTCGATGGTAGAACGAAGCGGCGTCGAAGCCTGTAAAGCG
GCGGTGCACAATCTTCTCGCGCAACGCGTCAGTGGGCTGATCATTAACTATCCGCTGGATGACCAGGATG
CCATTGCTGTGGAAGCTGCCTGCACTAATGTTCCGGCGTTATTTCTTGATGTCTCTGACCAGACACCCAT
CAACAGTATTATTTTCTCCCATGAAGACGGTACGCGACTGGGCGTGGAGCATCTGGTCGCATTGGGTCAC
CAGCAAATCGCGCTGTTAGCGGGCCCATTAAGTTCTGTCTCGGCGCGTCTGCGTCTGGCTGGCTGGCATA
AATATCTCACTCGCAATCAAATTCAGCCGATAGCGGAACGGGAAGGCGACTGGAGTGCCATGTCCGGTTT
TCAACAAACCATGCAAATGCTGAATGAGGGCATCGTTCCCACTGCGATGCTGGTTGCCAACGATCAGATG
GCGCTGGGCGCAATGCGCGCCATTACCGAGTCCGGGCTGCGCGTTGGTGCGGATATCTCGGTAGTGGGAT
ACGACGATACCGAAGACAGCTCATGTTATATCCCGCCGTTAACCACCATCAAACAGGATTTTCGCCTGCT
GGGGCAAACCAGCGTGGACCGCTTGCTGCAACTCTCTCAGGGCCAGGCGGTGAAGGGCAATCAGCTGTTG
CCCGTCTCACTGGTGAAAAGAAAAACCACCCTGGCGCCCAATACGCAAACCGCCTCTCCCCGCGCGTTGG
CCGATTCATTAATGCAGCTGGCACGACAGGTTTCCCGACTGGAAAGCGGGCAGTGAGCGCAACGCAATTA
ATGTAAGTTAGCTCACTCATTAGGCACCCCAGGCTTTACACTTTATGCTTCCGGCTCGTATGTTGTGTGG
AATTGTGAGCGGATAACAATTTCACACAGGAAACAGCTATGACCATGATTACGGATTCACTGGCCGTCGT
TTTACAACGTCGTGACTGGGAAAACCCTGGCGTTACCCAACTTAATCGCCTTGCAGCACATCCCCCTTTC
GCCAGCTGGCGTAATAGCGAAGAGGCCCGCACCGATCGCCCTTCCCAACAGTTGCGCAGCCTGAATGGCG
AATGGCGCTTTGCCTGGTTTCCGGCACCAGAAGCGGTGCCGGAAAGCTGGCTGGAGTGCGATCTTCCTGA
GGCCGATACTGTCGTCGTCCCCTCAAACTGGCAGATGCACGGTTACGATGCGCCCATCTACACCAACGTG
ACCTATCCCATTACGGTCAATCCGCCGTTTGTTCCCACGGAGAATCCGACGGGTTGTTACTCGCTCACAT
TTAATGTTGATGAAAGCTGGCTACAGGAAGGCCAGACGCGAATTATTTTTGATGGCGTTGGAATTA
